>Addgene plasmid #106813 | gh143 | addgene full sequence | sequence record 221344 | Addgene Assembled Full Sequence
CTAAATTGTAAGCGTTAATATTTTGTTAAAATTCGCGTTAAATTTTTGTTAAATCAGCTCATTTTTTAAC
CAATAGGCCGAAATCGGCAAAATCCCTTATAAATCAAAAGAATAGACCGAGATAGGGTTGAGTGGCCGCT
ACAGGGCGCTCCCATTCGCCATTCAGGCTGCGCAACTGTTGGGAAGGGCGTTTCGGTGCGGGCCTCTTCG
CTATTACGCCAGCTGGCGAAAGGGGGATGTGCTGCAAGGCGATTAAGTTGGGTAACGCCAGGGTTTTCCC
AGTCACGACGTTGTAAAACGACGGCCAGTGAGCGCGACGTAATACGACTCACTATAGGGCGAATTGGCGG
AAGGCCGTCAAGGCCACGTGTCTTGTCCAGAGCTCGATATCGAATTCGAGGGCCTATTTCCCATGATTCC
TTCATATTTGCATATACGATACAAGGCTGTTAGAGAGATAATTGGAATTAATTTGACTGTAAACACAAAG
ATATTAGTACAAAATACGTGACGTAGAAAGTAATAATTTCTTGGGTAGTTTGCAGTTTTAAAATTATGTT
TTAAAATGGACTATCATATGCTTACCGTAACTTGAAAGTATTTCGATTTCTTGGCTTTATATATCTTGTG
GAAAGGACGAAACACCGACTGAGGATCGACTACCCGAGTTTTAGAGCTAGAAATAGCAAGTTAAAATAAG
GCTAGTCCGTTATCAACTTGAAAAAGTGGCACCGAGTCGGTGCTTTTTTTGGTACCTGGAGCACAAGACT
GGCCTCATGGGCCTTCCGCTCACTGCCCGCTTTCCAGTCGGGAAACCTGTCGTGCCAGCTGCATTAACAT
GGTCATAGCTGTTTCCTTGCGTATTGGGCGCTCTCCGCTTCCTCGCTCACTGACTCGCTGCGCTCGGTCG
TTCGGGTAAAGCCTGGGGTGCCTAATGAGCAAAAGGCCAGCAAAAGGCCAGGAACCGTAAAAAGGCCGCG
TTGCTGGCGTTTTTCCATAGGCTCCGCCCCCCTGACGAGCATCACAAAAATCGACGCTCAAGTCAGAGGT
GGCGAAACCCGACAGGACTATAAAGATACCAGGCGTTTCCCCCTGGAAGCTCCCTCGTGCGCTCTCCTGT
TCCGACCCTGCCGCTTACCGGATACCTGTCCGCCTTTCTCCCTTCGGGAAGCGTGGCGCTTTCTCATAGC
TCACGCTGTAGGTATCTCAGTTCGGTGTAGGTCGTTCGCTCCAAGCTGGGCTGTGTGCACGAACCCCCCG
TTCAGCCCGACCGCTGCGCCTTATCCGGTAACTATCGTCTTGAGTCCAACCCGGTAAGACACGACTTATC
GCCACTGGCAGCAGCCACTGGTAACAGGATTAGCAGAGCGAGGTATGTAGGCGGTGCTACAGAGTTCTTG
AAGTGGTGGCCTAACTACGGCTACACTAGAAGAACAGTATTTGGTATCTGCGCTCTGCTGAAGCCAGTTA
CCTTCGGAAAAAGAGTTGGTAGCTCTTGATCCGGCAAACAAACCACCGCTGGTAGCGGTGGTTTTTTTGT
TTGCAAGCAGCAGATTACGCGCAGAAAAAAAGGATCTCAAGAAGATCCTTTGATCTTTTCTACGGGGTCT
GACGCTCAGTGGAACGAAAACTCACGTTAAGGGATTTTGGTCATGAGATTATCAAAAAGGATCTTCACCT
AGATCCTTTTAAATTAAAAATGAAGTTTTAAATCAATCTAAAGTATATATGAGTAAACTTGGTCTGACAG
TTACCAATGCTTAATCAGTGAGGCACCTATCTCAGCGATCTGTCTATTTCGTTCATCCATAGTTGCCTGA
CTCCCCGTCGTGTAGATAACTACGATACGGGAGGGCTTACCATCTGGCCCCAGTGCTGCAATGATACCGC
GAGAACCACGCTCACCGGCTCCAGATTTATCAGCAATAAACCAGCCAGCCGGAAGGGCCGAGCGCAGAAG
TGGTCCTGCAACTTTATCCGCCTCCATCCAGTCTATTAATTGTTGCCGGGAAGCTAGAGTAAGTAGTTCG
CCAGTTAATAGTTTGCGCAACGTTGTTGCCATTGCTACAGGCATCGTGGTGTCACGCTCGTCGTTTGGTA
TGGCTTCATTCAGCTCCGGTTCCCAACGATCAAGGCGAGTTACATGATCCCCCATGTTGTGCAAAAAAGC
GGTTAGCTCCTTCGGTCCTCCGATCGTTGTCAGAAGTAAGTTGGCCGCAGTGTTATCACTCATGGTTATG
GCAGCACTGCATAATTCTCTTACTGTCATGCCATCCGTAAGATGCTTTTCTGTGACTGGTGAGTACTCAA
CCAAGTCATTCTGAGAATAGTGTATGCGGCGACCGAGTTGCTCTTGCCCGGCGTCAATACGGGATAATAC
CGCGCCACATAGCAGAACTTTAAAAGTGCTCATCATTGGAAAACGTTCTTCGGGGCGAAAACTCTCAAGG
ATCTTACCGCTGTTGAGATCCAGTTCGATGTAACCCACTCGTGCACCCAACTGATCTTCAGCATCTTTTA
CTTTCACCAGCGTTTCTGGGTGAGCAAAAACAGGAAGGCAAAATGCCGCAAAAAAGGGAATAAGGGCGAC
ACGGAAATGTTGAATACTCATACTCTTCCTTTTTCAATATTATTGAAGCATTTATCAGGGTTATTGTCTC
ATGAGCGGATACATATTTGAATGTATTTAGAAAAATAAACAAATAGGGGTTCCGCGCACATTTCCCCGAA
AAGTGCCAC
Features (pLannotate 1.2.2; 10 found; start..end, strand, type, name):
      3..134     -  rep_origin     M13 ori (fragment): M13 bacteriophage origin of replication; arrow indicates direction of (+) strand synthesis
    155..311     -  CDS            lacZα (fragment): LacZα fragment of β-galactosidase; lacZ fragment
    320..338     +  promoter       T7 promoter: promoter for bacteriophage T7 RNA polymerase
    398..638     +  promoter       U6 promoter: RNA polymerase III promoter for human U6 snRNA
    668..743     +  misc_RNA       gRNA scaffold: guide RNA scaffold for the Streptococcus pyogenes CRISPR/Cas9 system
    790..837     -  CDS            lacI (fragment): lac repressor; lacI; The lac repressor binds to the lac operator to inhibit transcription in E. coli. This inhibition can be relieved by adding lactose or isopropyl-β-D-thiogalactopyranoside (IPTG).
    874..914     -  rep_origin     RSF ori (fragment): Plasmids containing the RSF 1030 origin of replication can be propagated in E. coli cells that contain additional plasmids with compatible origins.
    992..1580    -  rep_origin     ori: high-copy-number ColE1/pMB1/pBR322/pUC origin of replication
   1751..2611    -  CDS            AmpR: β-lactamase; bla; confers resistance to ampicillin, carbenicillin, and related antibiotics
   2612..2716    -  promoter       AmpR promoter: bla
