[The description below was written by a language model from this plasmid's Addgene catalogue record and pLannotate feature annotations shown in this document.]
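Description:
gh143 is a small mammalian-expression guide RNA plasmid built on the EPB104 backbone and designed to express a single CRISPR/Cas9 gRNA targeting human POMGNT2 (also recorded under the older names C3orf39 and AGO61), a glycosyltransferase gene. It belongs to a validated gRNA collection covering the human glycosyltransferase genes. The assembled sequence is about 2.7 kb. It is propagated in E. coli as a high-copy plasmid through a ColE1/pUC-type origin, with selection by ampicillin via the β-lactamase gene and its native promoter.

The functional cassette consists of the human U6 promoter, an RNA polymerase III promoter suited to producing short, precisely defined transcripts. It is followed by a short gap that accommodates the 20-nucleotide POMGNT2 targeting spacer, and then by the Streptococcus pyogenes Cas9 gRNA scaffold. Transcription in transfected human cells therefore yields a complete single guide RNA that directs SpCas9 to the POMGNT2 locus. The plasmid carries no Cas9 coding sequence and no mammalian selection marker or reporter in the annotated features, so the nuclease must be supplied separately, for example from a co-transfected plasmid or a Cas9-expressing cell line.

A T7 promoter lies upstream of the U6 cassette and matches the listed sequencing primer site. The remaining annotations (fragments of an M13 origin, lacZα, lacI and an RSF origin) are short, partial matches that appear to be remnants of the parental cloning vector rather than working elements. The insert was introduced by restriction cloning, but the record does not state the sites used. Typical use is targeted knockout of POMGNT2 in human cells for studies of glycosylation.
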