Addgene plasmid #106813: gh143
Purpose: expression of gRNA targeting POMGNT2
Depositing lab: Eric-Paul Bennett. Depositing organization: University of Copenhagen. Publication: A validated gRNA library for CRISPR/Cas9 targeting of the human glycosyltransferase genome. Narimatsu Y, Joshi HJ, Zhang Y, Gomes C, Chen YH, Lorenzetti F, Furukawa S, Schjoldager K, Hansen L, Clausen H, Bennett EP, Wandall HH. Glycobiology. 2018 Jan 5. pii: 4791732. doi: 10.1093/glycob/cwx101. PubMed 29315387.
Backbone
  Vector backbone: EPB104
  Backbone manufacturer: Eric-Paul Bennett (Addgene plasmid # 68369)
  Backbone size w/o insert (bp): 2376
  Vector type: Mammalian Expression
Growth in bacteria
  Bacterial resistance: Ampicillin, 100 μg/mL
  Growth temperature: 37°C
  Growth strain: DH5alpha
  Copy number: High Copy
Gene/Insert
  Gene/Insert name: POMGNT2
  gRNA/shRNA sequence: ACTGAGGATCGACTACCCGA
  Species: H. sapiens (human)
  Entrez Gene: C3orf39 (a.k.a. AGO61, FLJ14566)
  Cloning method: Restriction Enzyme; 5′ cloning site unknown (unknown if destroyed); 3′ cloning site unknown (unknown if destroyed)
  Sequencing primers: 5′ T7NP
Terms and licenses: Academic/Nonprofit Terms; Industry Terms: Not Available to Industry
How to cite: gh143 was a gift from Eric-Paul Bennett (Addgene plasmid # 106813 ; http://n2t.net/addgene:106813 ; RRID:Addgene_106813)
