>Addgene plasmid #106813 | gh143 | addgene partial sequence | sequence record 221345 | hU6-F 5'-GAGGGCCTATTTCCCATGATT-3'
GGAATTAATTTGACTGTAAACACAAAGATATTAGTACAAAATACGTGACGTAGAAAGTAATAATTTCTTG
GGTAGTTTGCAGTTTTAAAATTATGTTTTAAAATGGACTATCATATGCTTACCGTAACTTGAAAGTATTT
CGATTTCTTGGCTTTATATATCTTGTGGAAAGGACGAAACACCGACTGAGGATCGACTACCCGAGTTTTA
GAGCTAGAAATAGCAAGTTAAAATAAGGCTAGTCCGTTATCAACTTGAAAAAGTGGCACCGAGTCGGTGC
TTTTTTTGGTACCTGGAGCACAAGACTGGCCTCATGGGCCTTCCGCTCACTGCCCGCTTTCCAGTCGGGA
AACCTGTCGTGCCAGCTGCATTAACATGGTCATAGCTGTTTCCTTGCGTATTGGGCGCTCTCCGCTTCCT
CGCTCACTGACTCGCTGCGCTCGGTCGTTCGGGTAAAGCCTGGGGTGCCTAATGAGCAAAAGGCCAGCAA
AAGGCCAGGAACCGTAAAAAGGCCGCGTTGCTGGCGTTTTTCCATAGGCTCCGCCCCCCTGACGAGCATC
ACAAAAATCGACGCTCAAGTCAGAGGTGGCGAAACCCGACAGGACTATAAAGATACCAGGCGTTTCCCCC
TGGAAGCTCCCTCGTGCGCTCTCCTGTTCCGACCCTGCCGCTTACCGGATACCTGTCCGCCTTTCTCCCT
TCGGGAAGCGTGGCGCTTTCTCATAGCTCACGCTGTAGGTATCTCAGTTCGGTGTAGGTCGTTCGCTCCA
AGCTGGGCTGTGTGCACGAACCCCCCGTTCAGCCCGACCGCTGCGCCTTATCCGGTAACTATCGTCTTGA
GTCCAACCCGGTAAGACACGACTTATCGCCACTGGCAGCAGCCACTGGTAACAGGATTAGCAGAGCGAGG
TATGTAGGCGGTGCTACAGAGTTCTTGAAGTGGTGG
